>Addgene plasmid #227537 | pEPHS1CB0028 | addgene full sequence | sequence record 455191 | Addgene NGS Result
GCAATTGTCTTCTGCACGAAGTGGTTTAAACTATCAGTGTTTGACAGGATATATTGGCGGGTAAACCTAA
GAGAAAAGAGCGTTTATTAGAATAATCGGATATTTAAAAGGGCGTGAAAAGGTTTATCCGTTCGTCCATT
TGTATGTGCATGCCAACCACAGGGTTCCCCAGATCAGGCGCTGGCTGCTGAACCCCCAGCCGGAACTGAC
CCCACAAGGCCCTAGCGTTTGCAATGCACCAGGTCATCATTGACCCAGGCGTGTTCCACCAGGCCGCTGC
CTCGCAACTCTTCGCAGGCTTCGCCGACCTGCTCGCGCCACTTCTTCACGCGGGTGGAATCCGATCCGCA
CATGAGGCGGAAGGTTTCCAGCTTGAGCGGGTACGGCTCCCGGTGCGAGCTGAAATAGTCGAACATCCGT
CGGGCCGTCGGCGACAGCTTGCGGTACTTCTCCCATATGAATTTCGTGTAGTGGTCGCCAGCAAACAGCA
CGACGATTTCCTCGTCGATCAGGACCTGGCAACGGGACGTTTTCTTGCCACGGTCCAGGACGCGGAAGCG
GTGCAGCAGCGACACCGATTCCAGGTGCCCAACGCGGTCGGACGTGAAGCCCATCGCCGTCGCCTGTAGG
CGCGACAGGCATTCCTCGGCCTTCGTGTAATACCGGCCATTGATCGACCAGCCCAGGTCCTGGCAAAGCT
CGTAGAACGTGAAGGTGATCGGCTCGCCGATAGGGGTGCGCTTCGCGTACTCCAACACCTGCTGCCACAC
CAGTTCGTCATCGTCGGCCCGCAGCTCGACGCCGGTGTAGGTGATCTTCACGTCCTTGTTGACGTGGAAA
ATGACCTTGTTTTGCAGCGCCTCGCGCGGGATTTTCTTGTTGCGCGTGGTGAACAGGGCAGAGCGGGCCG
TGTCGTTTGGCATCGCTCGCATCGTGTCCGGCCACGGCGCAATATCGAACAAGGAAAGCTGCATTTCCTT
GATCTGCTGCTTCGTGTGTTTCAGCAACGCGGCCTGCTTGGCCTCGCTGACCTGTTTTGCCAGGTCCTCG
CCGGCGGTTTTTCGCTTCTTGGTCGTCATAGTTCCTCGCGTGTCGATGGTCATCGACTTCGCCAAACCTG
CCGCCTCCTGTTCAAGACGACGCGAACGCTCCACGGCGGCCGATGGCGCGGGCAGGGCAGGGGGAGCCAG
TTGCACGCTGTCGCGCTCGATCTTGGCCGTAGCTTGCTGGACCATCGAGCCGACGGACTGGAAGGTTTCG
CGGGGCGCACGCATGACGGTGCGGCTTGCGATGGTTTCGGCATCCTCGGCGGAAAACCCCGCGTCGATCA
GTTCTTGCCTGTATGCCTTCCGGTCAAACGTCCGATTCATTCACCCTCCTTGCGGGATTGCCCCGACTCA
CGCCGGGGCAATGTGCCCTTATTCCTGATTTGACCCGCCTGGTGCCTTGGTGTCCAGATAATCCACCTTA
TCGGCAATGAAGTCGGTCCCGTAGACCGTCTGGCCGTCCTTCTCGTACTTGGTATTCCGAATCTTGCCCT
GCACGAATACCAGCGACCCCTTGCCCAAATACTTGCCGTGGGCCTCGGCCTGAGAGCCAAAACACTTGAT
GCGGAAGAAGTCGGTGCGCTCCTGCTTGTCGCCGGCATCGTTGCGCCACATCTAGGATCTGCCAGGAACC
GTAAAAAGGCCGCGTTGCTGGCGTTTTTCCATAGGCTCCGCCCCCCTGACGAGCATCACAAAAATCGACG
CTCAAGTCAGAGGTGGCGAAACCCGACAGGACTATAAAGATACCAGGCGTTTCCCCCTGGAAGCTCCCTC
GTGCGCTCTCCTGTTCCGACCCTGCCGCTTACCGGATACCTGTCCGCCTTTCTCCCTTCGGGAAGCGTGG
CGCTTTCTCATAGCTCACGCTGTAGGTATCTCAGTTCGGTGTAGGTCGTTCGCTCCAAGCTGGGCTGTGT
GCACGAACCCCCCGTTCAGCCCGACCGCTGCGCCTTATCCGGTAACTATCGTCTTGAGTCCAACCCGGTA
AGACACGACTTATCGCCACTGGCAGCAGCCACTGGTAACAGGATTAGCAGAGCGAGGTATGTAGGCGGTG
CTACAGAGTTCTTGAAGTGGTGGCCTAACTACGGCTACACTAGAAGAACAGTATTTGGTATCTGCGCTCT
GCTGAAGCCAGTTACCTTCGGAAAAAGAGTTGGTAGCTCTTGATCCGGCAAACAAACCACCGCTGGTAGC
GGTGGTTTTTTTGTTTGCAAGCAGCAGATTACGCGCAGAAAAAAAGGATCTCAAGAAGATCCTTTGATCT
TTTCTACGGGGTCTGACGCTCAGTGGAACGAAAACTCACGTTAAGGGATTTTGGTCATGAGATTATCAAA
AAGGATCTTCACCTAGATCCTTTTAAATTAAAAATGAAGTTTTAAATCAATCTAAAGTATATATGAGTAA
ACTTGGTCTGACAGTTACCAATGCTTAATCAGTGAGGCACCTATCTCAGCGATCTGTCTATTTCGTTCAT
CCATAGTTGCCTGACTCCCCGTCGTGTAGATAACTACGATACGGGAGGGCTTACCATCTGGCCCCAGTGC
TGCAATGATACCGCGAGAACCACGCTCACCGGCTCCAGATTTATCAGCAATAAACCAGCCAGCCGGAAGG
GCCGAGCGCAGAAGTGGTCCTGCAACTTTATCCGCCTCCATCCAGTCTATTAATTGTTGCCGGGAAGCTA
GAGTAAGTAGTTCGCCAGTTAATAGTTTGCGCAACGTTGTTGCCATTGCTACAGGCATCGTGGTGTCACG
CTCGTCGTTTGGTATGGCTTCATTCAGCTCCGGTTCCCAACGATCAAGGCGAGTTACATGATCCCCCATG
TTGTGCAAAAAAGCGGTTAGCTCCTTCGGTCCTCCGATCGTTGTCAGAAGTAAGTTGGCCGCAGTGTTAT
CACTCATGGTTATGGCAGCACTGCATAATTCTCTTACTGTCATGCCATCCGTAAGATGCTTTTCTGTGAC
TGGTGAGTACTCAACCAAGTCATTCTGAGAATAGTGTATGCGGCGACCGAGTTGCTCTTGCCCGGCGTCA
ATACGGGATAATACCGCGCCACATAGCAGAACTTTAAAAGTGCTCATCATTGGAAAACGTTCTTCGGGGC
GAAAACTCTCAAGGATCTTACCGCTGTTGAGATCCAGTTCGATGTAACCCACTCGTGCACCCAACTGATC
TTCAGCATCTTTTACTTTCACCAGCGTTTCTGGGTGAGCAAAAACAGGAAGGCAAAATGCCGCAAAAAAG
GGAATAAGGGCGACACGGAAATGTTGAATACTCATACTCTTCCTTTTTCAATATTATTGAAGCATTTATC
AAGGTTATTGTCTCATGAGCGGATACATATTTGAATGTATTTAGAAAAATAAACAAATAGGGGTTCCGCG
CACGAATTGGCCAGCGCTGCCATTTTTGGGGTGAGGCCGTTCGCGGCCGAGGGGCGCAGCCCCTGGGGGG
ATGGGAGGCCCGCGTTAGCGGGCCGGGAGGGTTCGAGAAGGGGGGGCACCCCCCTTCGGCGTGCGCGGTC
ACGCGCACAGGGCGCAGCCCTGGTTAAAAACAAGGTTTATAAATATTGGTTTAAAAGCAGGTTAAAAGAC
AGGTTAGCGGTGGCCGAAAAACGGGCGGAAACCCTTGCAAATGCTGGATTTTCTGCCTGTGGACAGCCCC
TCAAATGTCAATAGGTGCGCCCCTCATCTGTCAGCACTCTGCCCCTCAAGTGTCAAGGATCGCGCCCCTC
ATCTGTCAGTAGTCGCGCCCCTCAAGTGTCAATACCGCAGGGCACTTATCCCCAGGCTTGTCCACATCAT
CTGTGGGAAACTCGCGTAAAATCAGGCGTTTTCGCCGATTTGCGAGGCTGGCCAGCTCCACGTCGCCGGC
CGAAATCGAGCCTGCCCCTCATCTGTCAACGCCGCGCCGGGTGAGTCGGCCCCTCAAGTGTCAACGTCCG
CCCCTCATCTGTCAGTGAGGGCCAAGTTTTCCGCGAGGTATCCACAACGCCGGCGGCCGCGGTGTCTCGC
ACACGGCTTCGACGGCGTTTCTGGCGCGTTTGCAGGGCCATAGACGGCCGCCAGCCCAGCGGCGAGGGCA
ACCAGCCCGGTGAGCGTCGCAAAGGAGATCCTGATCTGACTGATGGGCTGCCTGTATCGAGTGGTGATTT
TGTGCCGAGCTGCCGGTCGGGGAGCTGTTGGCTGGCTGGTGGCAGGATATATTGTGGTGTAAACAAATTG
ACGCTTAGACAACTTAATAACACATTGCGGACGTTTTTAATGTACTGGGGTGGATGCAGTGGGCCCCACT
CTGTGAAGACAATGCCGAATTCGGATCCGGAGGTCAACATGGTGGAGCACGACACTCTGGTCTACTCCAA
AAATGTCAAAGATACAGTCTCAGAAGATCAAAGGGCTATTGAGACTTTTCAACAAAGGATAATTTCGGGA
AACCTCCTCGGATTCCATTGCCCAGCTATCTGTCACTTCATCGAAAGGACAGTAGAAAAGGAAGGTGGCT
CCTACAAATGCCATCATTGCGATAAAGGAAAGGCTATCATTCAAGATCTCTCTGCCGACAGTGGTCCCAA
AGATGGACCCCCACCCACGAGGAGCATCGTGGAAAAAGAAGAGGTTCCAACCACGTCTACAAAGCAAGTG
GATTGATGTGACATCTCCACTGACGTAAGGGATGACGCACAATCCCACTATCCTTCGCAAGACCCTTCCT
CTATATAAGGAAGTTCATTTCATTTGGAGAGGACACGCTCGAGTATAAGAGCTCATTTTTACAACAATTA
CCAACAACAACAAACAACAAACAACATTACAATTACATTTACAATTATCGATACAATGTGGAAGCTGAAG
ATTGGTGAAAAGAATGGAAATTTTAACATTGGTGACGGAACTAATGGGGATGAATATTTGTATAGCACAA
ACAATTTCGTGGGTAGACAAACATGGGAGTTCGACCCGGATGCAGGCACCCAGGAGGAGAGGGACCAAGT
TGAGAGGCTTCGAGAACAGTTCTTGATCAACAAGAAGAAGCTCGGCATTTCTTGTTGTGCGGACCTACTC
ATGAGAAATCAGCTGATTAAGGAAAGCGGGATCAATCTTACGAGCGAGCCTCCTGTTCAGCTTGCAGACG
ATGAGGATGTAAACTGTGAAGCTGTAACAATAGCAGTGAGAAAAGCAGTCCGACTTAATCGTGCTATCCA
GGCTTGGGATGGCCACTGGCCGGCTGAAAATGCTGGTCCTCTCTTCTTCACTCCTCCTCTGATTATTGCC
CTCTACATAAGTGGTACTATGGATGCGGTTCTAACGGAAGAGCACAAGAAGGAGATGATTCGTTACATGT
ACATCCACCAGAATGAAGATGGAGGATGGGGATTCTATATATCTGGGAGAAGCACAATGATAGGAAGTGC
CTTGAATTATGTGGCTCTAAGACTTCTTGGAGAAGAAGCTCCACCGGACGACGAATGCGCTCTTGCTAAA
GGGCGTAAATGGATATTTGATCACGGTGGCGCCATCTCTATCCCTTCATGGGGCAAGGTTTATCTCTCGG
TGCTTGGAGTATATGAATGGGAAGGTTGCAACCCTCTTCCTCCAGAATTCTGGCTTTTTCCTTCCTTTTT
ACCTTATCATCCAGCAAAAATGTGGTGTTACTGCAGAACTACATACATGCCAATGTCATACTTGTATGGT
ACCGGCTTCCATGGTCCGATTACTGACATTGTTGTGTCTTTGAGGAAAGAGATTCATACCATTCCTTACC
ACCAAATTGATTGGAACAAACAAAGACATAATTGTTGCAAGGAGGATTTGTACTACCCTCACTCATACAT
TCAAGATCTCTTATGGGATTCTCTGCATCATTTTTCCGAACCACTTATCACAAAATGGCCCTTTAAGAAG
CTAAGAGAGAAGGGTCTGAAACGGGTCGTTGAGCTAATGCGTTATGGATCTGAGGAAGGAAGGTACATAA
ACATGGGTTGTGTCGACAAGGCATTGCAAATGATGTGTTTTTATGCCATGGATCCCGATGGAGTTGACTG
GAAGCGACACCTTGCCAGGGTACCCGATTACTTGTGGTTAGCTGAAGATGGTATGAAGATGCAAAGTTTT
GGTAGTCAGTTATGGGATTGCACACTTGTAACTCAGGCAATTATCGCTAGTAATATGGTTGACGAGTATG
GGGATAGCCTAACCAAAGCTCATTTTTACATCAAAGAGTCACAGATCAAGGAGAATCCGAAGGGGGATTT
CATTAAGATGTGTCGCCAATTTACAAAGGGGGCATGGACCTTCTCTGATCAAGATCATGGTTGGGTCGTC
TCAGATTGCACTGGAGAATCTTTGAAGTGTTTATTGGTGCTGTCGCAGATGCCACCAGAAATTTCCGGTG
AAAAGGCTGAAGTGGAGAGATTATATGATGCCGTTAATGTCCTTCTCTACCTACAGAGTCCAGATAGTGG
CGGTTTTGCTATTTGGGAGCCACCAGTTCCCAAACCTTATTTAGAGATGTTGAATCCTTCTGAACTTTTT
GCAGACATTGTGGTTGAGAGAGAGCATGTTGAATGTACTGGCTCTATAATTCAGGCCTTGAATACATTCA
AGCATCTGCATCCCGGGCATCGGGAAAAAGAAATAGAAGTTGCTATTGAGAAAGGCATTCAGTTTTTGGA
AAACAGGCAACAAGAGAACGGTTCCTGGTATGGTTACTGGGGAATATGTTATCTCTATGGCACGTTTTTC
GTTCTGCAAGGACTTGTATCTTGCGGGAAAACCTATGAAAATTCCGAAACTGTTCGGAAAGGTGTCAACT
TTTTGCTTTCAACCCAAAATTCGGAAGGTGGTTGGGGAGAGAACTTCGAGTCATGCCCACAAGAGAAATA
TATTCCATTGGAGGGGAACCGCACTAATTTTGTGCAAACTTCATGGGCTATGCTTGGTCTTTTATGTGCT
GGACAGGCTGAAAGGGATCCAACACCATTACACAAGGCAGCAAAGTTGCTCATCAATGGACAAATGGATG
ATGGAGATTTTCCTCAGCAGGAAATAACGGGAGTGTACATGAAAAATTGCATGTTACATTATGCAGAGTA
TAGGAACTTGTTTCCTCTCTGGGCGCTGGGAGAGTACCGCAAACGTGTTTGGTTGGCAAAACAAGAAATG
GGTTCGTAAGTCGACCGGCTGCTAACAAAGCCCGAGCTTCTCTAGCTAGAGTCGATCGACAAGCTCGAGT
TTCTCCATAATAATGTGTGAGTAGTTCCCAGATAAGGGAATTAGGGTTCCTATAGGGTTTCGCTCATGTG
TTGAGCATATAAGAAACCCTTAGTATGTATTTGTATTTGTAAAATACTTCTATCAATAAAATTTCTAATT
CCTAAAACCAAAATCCAGTACTAAAATCCAGATCGCT
Features (pLannotate 1.2.2; 14 found; start..end, strand, type, name):
     42..66      +  misc_feature   RB T-DNA repeat: right border repeat from nopaline C58 T-DNA
    178..198     -  CDS            TetR (fragment): tetracycline resistance regulatory protein; tetR
    225..1370    -  CDS            trfA: TRFA_ECOLX - Experimental evidence at protein level: Swiss-Prot protein existence level 1. Also involved in plasmid copy number control, promoting intermolecular coupling of protein bound iterons at oriV, which inhibits replication initiation. From Escherichia coli.
   1706..2294    -  rep_origin     ori: high-copy-number ColE1/pMB1/pBR322/pUC origin of replication
   2465..3325    -  CDS            AmpR: β-lactamase; bla; confers resistance to ampicillin, carbenicillin, and related antibiotics
   3326..3430    -  promoter       AmpR promoter: bla
   3517..4148    -  rep_origin     oriV: incP origin of replication
   4240..4264    +  misc_feature   LB T-DNA repeat: left border repeat from nopaline C58 T-DNA
   4450..4795    +  promoter       CaMV 35S promoter: strong constitutive promoter from cauliflower mosaic virus
   4747..4793    +  promoter       minimal CaMV 35S promoter: minimal 35S promoter from cauliflower mosaic virus
   4824..4877    +  misc_feature   TMV Ω: translational enhancer from the tobacco mosaic virus 5'-leader sequence (Gallie et al., 1988)
   4886..7207    +  CDS            DDS: DADIS_PANGI - Also known as DS
   7228..7245    +  CDS            SET1 (fragment): solubility-enhancement tag derived from T7 phage gene 10B
   7280..7454    +  polyA_signal   CaMV poly(A) signal: cauliflower mosaic virus polyadenylation signal
