[The description below was written by a language model from this plasmid's Addgene catalogue record and pLannotate feature annotations shown in this document.]
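Description:
pEPHS1CB0028 is a Golden Gate (MoClo) Level 1, Position 1 plant expression plasmid built in the pICH47732 acceptor backbone. It is a binary-type vector: the annotated sequence (about 7.5 kb) carries nopaline-type left and right T-DNA border repeats flanking the expression cassette, so the payload can be transferred into plant cells by Agrobacterium. Outside the borders are a high-copy ColE1/pUC-type origin for propagation in E. coli, the broad-host-range incP oriV together with its replication initiator gene trfA for maintenance in Agrobacterium, and a β-lactamase gene with its own promoter conferring ampicillin/carbenicillin resistance. No plant selectable marker is annotated within the T-DNA. A very short TetR fragment in the table appears to be a backbone remnant.

The payload is a single transcription unit, 35Sshort_TMV_TdTXSS_35S. A short version of the constitutive cauliflower mosaic virus 35S promoter is followed by the tobacco mosaic virus Ω leader, a translational enhancer, then a coding sequence of roughly 2.3 kb designated TdTXSS from Tragopogon dubius, and finally the CaMV 35S polyadenylation signal. The annotation tool labelled the coding sequence by similarity to dammarenediol synthase from Panax ginseng, an oxidosqualene cyclase, which fits with the associated work on triterpenoid biosynthesis, although the record does not define the enzyme's product. Internal BsaI sites were removed by silent mutation for Golden Gate compatibility, and the flanking BsaI cloning sites were destroyed during assembly. The small SET1 fragment hit after the coding sequence is probably a spurious match. The plasmid is suited to strong constitutive expression of this enzyme in plants, either directly or after assembly into higher-level multigene constructs.
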