Addgene plasmid #227537: pEPHS1CB0028
Purpose: Level 1 - Position 1 with 35S promoter and terminator for plant expression
Depositing lab: Nicola Patron. Depositing organization: Earlham Institute. Publication: Biosynthesis and bioactivity of anti-inflammatory triterpenoids in Calendula officinalis. Golubova D, Salmon M, Su H, Tansley C, Kaithakottil GG, Linsmith G, Schudoma C, Swarbreck D, O'Connell MA, Patron NJ. Nat Commun. 2025 Jul 28;16(1):6941. doi: 10.1038/s41467-025-62269-w. PubMed 40721615.
Backbone
  Vector backbone: pICH47732
  Vector type: Plant Expression
Growth in bacteria
  Bacterial resistance: Ampicillin, 100 μg/mL
  Growth temperature: 37°C
  Growth strain: DH5alpha
  Copy number: High Copy
Gene/Insert
  Gene/Insert name: 35Sshort_TMV_TdTXSS_35S
  Species: Tragopogon dubius
  Mutation: BsaI sites removed by silent mutation
  Promoter: 35Sshort_TMV (pICH51277)
  Cloning method: Restriction Enzyme; 5′ cloning site BsaI (destroyed during cloning); 3′ cloning site BsaI (destroyed during cloning)
Terms and licenses: Academic/Nonprofit Terms; Industry Terms: Not Available to Industry
How to cite: pEPHS1CB0028 was a gift from Nicola Patron (Addgene plasmid # 227537 ; http://n2t.net/addgene:227537 ; RRID:Addgene_227537)
